>Addgene plasmid #127861 | pAAV-hSyn-mCherry.3xFLAG-WPRE | addgene full sequence | sequence record 252380 | Addgene NGS Result
CCTGCAGGCAGCTGCGCGCTCGCTCGCTCACTGAGGCCGCCCGGGCGTCGGGCGACCTTTGGTCGCCCGG
CCTCAGTGAGCGAGCGAGCGCGCAGAGAGGGAGTGGCCAACTCCATCACTAGGGGTTCCTGCGGCCGCAC
GCGTGTGTCTAGACTGCAGAGGGCCCTGCGTATGAGTGCAAGTGGGTTTTAGGACCAGGATGAGGCGGGG
TGGGGGTGCCTACCTGACGACCGACCCCGACCCACTGGACAAGCACCCAACCCCCATTCCCCAAATTGCG
CATCCCCTATCAGAGAGGGGGAGGGGAAACAGGATGCGGCGAGGCGCGTGCGCACTGCCAGCTTCAGCAC
CGCGGACAGTGCCTTCGCCCCCGCCTGGCGGCGCGCGCCACCGCCGCCTCAGCACTGAAGGCGCGCTGAC
GTCACTCGCCGGTCCCCCGCAAACTCCCCTTCCCGGCCACCTTGGTCGCGTCCGCGCCGCCGCCGGCCCA
GCCGGACCGCACCACGCGAGGCGCGAGATAGGGGGGCACGGGCGCGACCATCTGCGCTGCGGCGCCGGCG
ACTCAGCGCTGCCTCAGTCTGCGGTGGGCAGCGGAGGAGTCGTGTCGTGCCTGAGAGCGCAGTCGAGAAG
GTACCGGATCCTCTAGAGTCGACGCCACCATGGTGAGCAAGGGCGAGGAGGATAACATGGCCATCATCAA
GGAGTTCATGCGCTTCAAGGTGCACATGGAGGGCTCCGTGAACGGCCACGAGTTCGAGATCGAGGGCGAG
GGCGAGGGCCGCCCCTACGAGGGCACCCAGACCGCCAAGCTGAAGGTGACCAAGGGTGGCCCCCTGCCCT
TCGCCTGGGACATCCTGTCCCCTCAGTTCATGTACGGCTCCAAGGCCTACGTGAAGCACCCCGCCGACAT
CCCCGACTACTTGAAGCTGTCCTTCCCCGAGGGCTTCAAGTGGGAGCGCGTGATGAACTTCGAGGACGGC
GGCGTGGTGACCGTGACCCAGGACTCCTCCCTGCAGGACGGCGAGTTCATCTACAAGGTGAAGCTGCGCG
GCACCAACTTCCCCTCCGACGGCCCCGTAATGCAGAAGAAGACCATGGGCTGGGAGGCCTCCTCCGAGCG
GATGTACCCCGAGGACGGCGCCCTGAAGGGCGAGATCAAGCAGAGGCTGAAGCTGAAGGACGGCGGCCAC
TACGACGCTGAGGTCAAGACCACCTACAAGGCCAAGAAGCCCGTGCAGCTGCCCGGCGCCTACAACGTCA
ACATCAAGTTGGACATCACCTCCCACAACGAGGACTACACCATCGTGGAACAGTACGAACGCGCCGAGGG
CCGCCACTCCACCGGCGGCATGGACGAGCTGTACAAGGAATTCGACTACAAAGACCATGACGGTGATTAT
AAAGATCATGATATTGATTACAAGGATGACGATGACAAGCTAGCATAAGCTTATCGATAATCAACCTCTG
GATTACAAAATTTGTGAAAGATTGACTGGTATTCTTAACTATGTTGCTCCTTTTACGCTATGTGGATACG
CTGCTTTAATGCCTTTGTATCATGCTATTGCTTCCCGTATGGCTTTCATTTTCTCCTCCTTGTATAAATC
CTGGTTGCTGTCTCTTTATGAGGAGTTGTGGCCCGTTGTCAGGCAACGTGGCGTGGTGTGCACTGTGTTT
GCTGACGCAACCCCCACTGGTTGGGGCATTGCCACCACCTGTCAGCTCCTTTCCGGGACTTTCGCTTTCC
CCCTCCCTATTGCCACGGCGGAACTCATCGCCGCCTGCCTTGCCCGCTGCTGGACAGGGGCTCGGCTGTT
GGGCACTGACAATTCCGTGGTGTTGTCGGGGAAATCATCGTCCTTTCCTTGGCTGCTCGCCTATGTTGCC
ACCTGGATTCTGCGCGGGACGTCCTTCTGCTACGTCCCTTCGGCCCTCAATCCAGCGGACCTTCCTTCCC
GCGGCCTGCTGCCGGCTCTGCGGCCTCTTCCGCGTCTTCGCCTTCGCCCTCAGACGAGTCGGATCTCCCT
TTGGGCCGCCTCCCCGCATCGATACCGAGCGCTGCTCGAGAGATCTACGGGTGGCATCCCTGTGACCCCT
CCCCAGTGCCTCTCCTGGCCCTGGAAGTTGCCACTCCAGTGCCCACCAGCCTTGTCCTAATAAAATTAAG
TTGCATCATTTTGTCTGACTAGGTGTCCTTCTATAATATTATGGGGTGGAGGGGGGTGGTATGGAGCAAG
GGGCAAGTTGGGAAGACAACCTGTAGGGCCTGCGGGGTCTATTGGGAACCAAGCTGGAGTGCAGTGGCAC
AATCTTGGCTCACTGCAATCTCCGCCTCCTGGGTTCAAGCGATTCTCCTGCCTCAGCCTCCCGAGTTGTT
GGGATTCCAGGCATGCATGACCAGGCTCAGCTAATTTTTGTTTTTTTGGTAGAGACGGGGTTTCACCATA
TTGGCCAGGCTGGTCTCCAACTCCTAATCTCAGGTGATCTACCCACCTTGGCCTCCCAAATTGCTGGGAT
TACAGGCGTGAACCACTGCTCCCTTCCCTGTCCTTCTGATTTTGTAGGTAACCACGTGCGGACCGAGCGG
CCGCAGGAACCCCTAGTGATGGAGTTGGCCACTCCCTCTCTGCGCGCTCGCTCGCTCACTGAGGCCGGGC
GACCAAAGGTCGCCCGACGCCCGGGCTTTGCCCGGGCGGCCTCAGTGAGCGAGCGAGCGCGCAGCTGCCT
GCAGGGGCGCCTGATGCGGTATTTTCTCCTTACGCATCTGTGCGGTATTTCACACCGCATA
[95 nt withheld, positions 2792-2886]
T
[46 nt withheld, positions 2888-2933]
C
[141 nt withheld, positions 2935-3075]
CCTTTGACGTTGGAGTCCACGTTCTTT
[37 nt withheld, positions 3103-3139]
ACTCTATCTCGGGCTATTCTTTTGATTTATAAGGGATTTTGCCGATTTCGGTCTATTGGTTAAAAAATGA
GCTGATTTAACAAAAATTTAACGCGAATTTTAACAAAATATTAACGTTTACAATTTTATGGTGCACTCTC
AGTACAATCTGCTCTGATGCCGCATAGTTAAGCCAGCCCCGACACCCGCCAACACCCGCTGACGCGCCCT
GACGGGCTTGTCTGCTCCCGGCATCCGCTTACAGACAAGCTGTGACCGTCTCCGGGAGCTGCATGTGTCA
GAGGTTTTCACCGTCATCACCGAAACGCGCGAGACGAAAGGGCCTCGTGATACGCCTATTTTTATAGGTT
AATGTCATGATAATAATGGTTTCTTAGACGTCAGGTGGCACTTTTCGGGGAAATGTGCGCGGAACCCCTA
TTTGTTTATTTTTCTAAATACATTCAAATATGTATCCGCTCATGAGACAATAACCCTGATAAATGCTTCA
ATAATATTGAAAAAGGAAGAGTATGAGTATTCAACATTTCCGTGTCGCCCTTATTCCCTTTTTTGCGGCA
TTTTGCCTTCCTGTTTTTGCTCACCCAGAAACGCTGGTGAAAGTAAAAGATGCTGAAGATCAGTTGGGTG
CACGAGTGGGTTACATCGAACTGGATCTCAACAGCGGTAAGATCCTTGAGAGTTTTCGCCCCGAAGAACG
TTTTCCAATGATGAGCACTTTTAAAGTTCTGCTATGTGGCGCGGTATTATCCCGTATTGACGCCGGGCAA
GAGCAACTCGGTCGCCGCATACACTATTCTCAGAATGACTTGGTTGAGTACTCACCAGTCACAGAAAAGC
ATCTTACGGATGGCATGACAGTAAGAGAATTATGCAGTGCTGCCATAACCATGAGTGATAACACTGCGGC
CAACTTACTTCTGACAACGATCGGAGGACCGAAGGAGCTAACCGCTTTTTTGCACAACATGGGGGATCAT
GTAACTCGCCTTGATCGTTGGGAACCGGAGCTGAATGAAGCCATACCAAACGACGAGCGTGACACCACGA
TGCCTGTAGCAATGGCAACAACGTTGCGCAAACTATTAACTGGCGAACTACTTACTCTAGCTTCCCGGCA
ACAATTAATAGACTGGATGGAGGCGGATAAAGTTGCAGGACCACTTCTGCGCTCGGCCCTTCCGGCTGGC
TGGTTTATTGCTGATAAATCTGGAGCCGGTGAGCGTGGGTCTCGCGGTATCATTGCAGCACTGGGGCCAG
ATGGTAAGCCCTCCCGTATCGTAGTTATCTACACGACGGGGAGTCAGGCAACTATGGATGAACGAAATAG
ACAGATCGCTGAGATAGGTGCCTCACTGATTAAGCATTGGTAACTGTCAGACCAAGTTTACTCATATATA
CTTTAGATTGATTTAAAACTTCATTTTTAATTTAAAAGGATCTAGGTGAAGATCCTTTTTGATAATCTCA
TGACCAAAATCCCTTAACGTGAGTTTTCGTTCCACTGAGCGTCAGACCCCGTAGAAAAGATCAAAGGATC
TTCTTGAGATCCTTTTTTTCTGCGCGTAATCTGCTGCTTGCAAACAAAAAAACCACCGCTACCAGCGGTG
GTTTGTTTGCCGGATCAAGAGCTACCAACTCTTTTTCCGAAGGTAACTGGCTTCAGCAGAGCGCAGATAC
CAAATACTGTTCTTCTAGTGTAGCCGTAGTTAGGCCACCACTTCAAGAACTCTGTAGCACCGCCTACATA
CCTCGCTCTGCTAATCCTGTTACCAGTGGCTGCTGCCAGTGGCGATAAGTCGTGTCTTACCGGGTTGGAC
TCAAGACGATAGTTACCGGATAAGGCGCAGCGGTCGGGCTGAACGGGGGGTTCGTGCACACAGCCCAGCT
TGGAGCGAACGACCTACACCGAACTGAGATACCTACAGCGTGAGCTATGAGAAAGCGCCACGCTTCCCGA
AGGGAGAAAGGCGGACAGGTATCCGGTAAGCGGCAGGGTCGGAACAGGAGAGCGCACGAGGGAGCTTCCA
GGGGGAAACGCCTGGTATCTTTATAGTCCTGTCGGGTTTCGCCACCTCTGACTTGAGCGTCGATTTTTGT
GATGCTCGTCAGGGGGGCGGAGCCTATGGAAAAACGCCAGCAACGCGGCCTTTTTACGGTTCCTGGCCTT
TTGCTGGCCTTTTGCTCACATGT
Features (pLannotate 1.2.2; 16 found; start..end, strand, type, name):
     12..39      +  repeat_region  AAV2 ITR (fragment): inverted terminal repeat of adeno-associated virus serotype 2 inverted
     68..95      +  repeat_region  AAV2 ITR (fragment): inverted terminal repeat of adeno-associated virus serotype 2 inverted
    175..622     +  promoter       hSyn promoter: human synapsin I promoter; confers neuron-specific expression (Kügler et al., 2003)
    636..653     +  misc_feature   MCS (fragment): pUC18/19 multiple cloning site
    660..1367    +  CDS            mCherry: mCherry is a basic (constitutively fluorescent) red fluorescent protein published in 2004, derived from Discosoma sp.. It is reported to be a very rapidly-maturing monomer with low acid sensitivity.
   1374..1439    +  CDS            3xFLAG: three tandem FLAG® epitope tags, followed by an enterokinase cleavage site
   1459..2047    +  misc_feature   WPRE: woodchuck hepatitis virus posttranscriptional regulatory element
   2079..2555    +  polyA_signal   hGH poly(A) signal: human growth hormone polyadenylation signal
   2595..2735    +  repeat_region  AAV2 ITR: inverted terminal repeat of adeno-associated virus serotype 2 inverted
   2740..2791    -  misc_feature   bom (fragment): basis of mobility region from pBR322
   2810..3265    +  rep_origin     f1 ori (sequence partly withheld): f1 bacteriophage origin of replication; arrow indicates direction of (+) strand synthesis
   3266..3315    -  misc_feature   bom (fragment): basis of mobility region from pBR322
   3417..3452    -  CDS            rop (fragment): Rop protein, which maintains plasmids at low copy number; rop
   3547..3651    +  promoter       AmpR promoter: bla
   3652..4512    +  CDS            AmpR: β-lactamase; bla; confers resistance to ampicillin, carbenicillin, and related antibiotics
   4683..5271    +  rep_origin     ori: high-copy-number ColE1/pMB1/pBR322/pUC origin of replication
