[The description below was written by a language model from this plasmid's Addgene catalogue record and pLannotate feature annotations shown in this document.]
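Description:
pAAV-hSyn-mCherry.3xFLAG-WPRE is an adeno-associated virus transfer plasmid of about 5.3 kb, built on a pAAV backbone. It is propagated in bacteria as a high-copy plasmid through a ColE1/pUC-type origin and selected with ampicillin via the β-lactamase gene and its own promoter. An f1 phage origin is also present, along with short annotated remnants of pBR322-derived bom and rop sequences that are not functional units. The expression cassette is flanked by AAV2 inverted terminal repeats, which are the cis elements needed for replication and packaging of the intervening DNA into AAV particles when rep, cap and helper functions are supplied in trans. The downstream ITR is annotated in full. The upstream ITR is detected only as two short fragments in the sequencing-derived record, which may reflect the difficulty of reading or maintaining these repeats. The record lists a recombination-reduced strain for growth.

The payload is a single transcription unit. The human synapsin I promoter confers neuron-specific expression and drives mCherry, a monomeric red fluorescent protein derived from Discosoma. mCherry is fused at its C terminus to a 3xFLAG epitope tag and was cloned between SalI and EcoRI sites that remain intact. Downstream, a WPRE enhances transcript stability and expression, and the human growth hormone polyadenylation signal terminates the message. Both the backbone and the mCherry coding sequence were derived from a channelrhodopsin-mCherry AAV plasmid.

The construct labels neurons with a red fluorescent protein that can also be detected with anti-FLAG antibodies. It would suit use as a tagged control alongside FLAG-tagged test proteins, although the record does not state this role; the associated publication concerns dendritic morphology.
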