Addgene plasmid #127861: pAAV-hSyn-mCherry.3xFLAG-WPRE
Purpose: pAAV plasmid expressing an mCherry.3xFLAG fusion protein under the hSyn promoter
Depositing lab: Florian Freudenberg. Depositing organization: Goethe-Universitaet Frankfurt am Main. Publication: Interaction of NOS1AP with the NOS-I PDZ domain: Implications for schizophrenia-related alterations in dendritic morphology. Candemir E, Kollert L, Weissflog L, Geis M, Muller A, Post AM, O'Leary A, Harro J, Reif A, Freudenberg F. Eur Neuropsychopharmacol. 2016 Apr;26(4):741-55. doi: 10.1016/j.euroneuro.2016.01.008. Epub 2016 Jan 28. PubMed 26861996.
Backbone
  Vector backbone: pAAV
  Backbone size w/o insert (bp): 4638
  Total vector size (bp): 5343
  Vector type: AAV
Growth in bacteria
  Bacterial resistance: Ampicillin, 100 μg/mL
  Growth temperature: 37°C
  Growth strain: NEB Stable
  Copy number: High Copy
Gene/Insert
  Gene/Insert name: mCherry
  Species: Discosoma
  Insert size (bp): 705
  Promoter: hSyn
  Tag / fusion protein: 3xFLAG (C terminal on insert)
  Cloning method: Restriction Enzyme; 5′ cloning site SalI (not destroyed); 3′ cloning site EcoRI (not destroyed)
  Sequencing primers: 5′ cactgccagcttcagcac; 3′ CATAGCGTAAAAGGAGCAACA
Resource information
  A portion of this plasmid was derived from a plasmid made by: The backbone was obtained from pAAV-hSyn-hChR2(H134R)-mCherry, a gift from Karl Deisseroth (Addgene plasmid # 26976). mCherry was amplified by PCR from pAAV-hSyn-hChR2(H134R)-mCherry, a gift from Karl Deisseroth (Addgene plasmid # 26976).
Terms and licenses: Academic/Nonprofit Terms; Industry Terms: Not Available to Industry
How to cite: pAAV-hSyn-mCherry.3xFLAG-WPRE was a gift from Florian Freudenberg (Addgene plasmid # 127861 ; http://n2t.net/addgene:127861 ; RRID:Addgene_127861)
